>Addgene plasmid #48609 | pFUSB4_TTAC | depositor full sequence | sequence record 70309 | Full Sequence
ATGTTTTCCCAGTCACGACGTTGTAAAACGACGGCCAGTCTTAAGCGTCTCATGGCCTGACCCCGGACCA
AGTGGTGGCCTATCGCCAGCAACGGTGGCGGCAAGCAAGCGCTCGAAACGGTGCAGCGGCTGTTGCCGGT
GCTGTGCCAGGACCATGGCCTGACCCCGGACCAAGTGGTGGCTATCGCCAGCAACGGTGGCGGCAAGCAA
GCGCTCGAAACGGTGCAGCGGCTGTTGCCGGTGCTGTGCCAGGACCATGGCCTGACCCCGGACCAAGTGG
TGGCTATCGCCAGCAACATTGGCGGCAAGCAAGCGCTCGAAACGGTGCAGCGGCTGTTGCCGGTGCTGTG
CCAGGACCATGGCCTGACTCCGGACCAAGTGGTGGCTATCGCCAGCCACGATGGCGGCAAGCAAGCGCTC
GAAACGGTGCAGCGGCTGTTGCCGGTGCTGTGCCAGGACCATGGCCTGACCCCGGACCAAGTGGTGGCTA
TCGAGACGTCTAGACCAGCCAGGACAGAAATGCCTCGACTTCGCTGCTACCCAAGGTTGCCGGGTGACGC
ACACCGTGGAAACGGATGAAGGCACGAACCCAGTGGACATAAGCCTGTTCGGTTCGTAAGCTGTAATGCA
AGTAGCGTATGCGCTCACGCAACTGGTCCAGAACCTTGACCGAACGCAGCGGTGGTAACGGCGCAGTGGC
GGTTTTCATGGCTTGTTATGACTGTTTTTTTGGGGTACAGTCTATGCCTCGGGCATCCAAGCAGCAAGCG
CGTTACGCCGTGGGTCGATGTTTGATGTTATGGAGCAGCAACGATGTTACGCAGCAGGGCAGTCGCCCTA
AAACAAAGTTAAACATTATGAGGGAAGCGGTGATCGCCGAAGTATCGACTCAACTATCAGAGGTAGTTGG
CGTCATCGAGCGCCATCTCGAACCGACGTTGCTGGCCGTACATTTGTACGGCTCCGCAGTGGATGGCGGC
CTGAAGCCACACAGTGATATTGATTTGCTGGTTACGGTGACCGTAAGGCTTGATGAAACAACGCGGCGAG
CTTTGATCAACGACCTTTTGGAAACTTCGGCTTCCCCTGGAGAGAGCGAGATTCTCCGCGCTGTAGAAGT
CACCATTGTTGTGCACGACGACATCATTCCGTGGCGTTATCCAGCTAAGCGCGAACTGCAATTTGGAGAA
TGGCAGCGCAATGACATTCTTGCAGGTATCTTCGAGCCAGCCACGATCGACATTGATCTGGCTATCTTGC
TGACAAAAGCAAGAGAACATAGCGTTGCCTTGGTAGGTCCAGCGGCGGAGGAACTCTTTGATCCGGTTCC
TGAACAGGATCTATTTGAGGCGCTAAATGAAACCTTAACGCTATGGAACTCGCCGCCCGACTGGGCTGGC
GATGAGCGAAATGTAGTGCTTACGTTGTCCCGCATTTGGTACAGCGCAGTAACCGGCAAAATCGCGCCGA
AGGATGTCGCTGCCGACTGGGCAATGGAGCGCCTGCCGGCCCAGTATCAGCCCGTCATACTTGAAGCTAG
ACAGGCTTATCTTGGACAAGAAGAAGATCGCTTGGCCTCGCGCGCAGATCAGTTGGAAGAATTTGTCCAC
TACGTGAAAGGCGAGATCACCAAGGTAGTCGGCAAATAACCCTCGAGCCACCCATGACCAAAATCCCTTA
ACGTGAGTTACGCGTCGTTCCACTGAGCGTCAGACCCCGTAGAAAAGATCAAAGGATCTTCTTGAGATCC
TTTTTTTCTGCGCGTAATCTGCTGCTTGCAAACAAAAAAACCACCGCTACCAGCGGTGGTTTGTTTGCCG
GATCAAGAGCTACCAACTCTTTTTCCGAAGGTAACTGGCTTCAGCAGAGCGCAGATACCAAATACTGTCC
TTCTAGTGTAGCCGTAGTTAGGCCACCACTTCAAGAACTCTGTAGCACCGCCTACATACCTCGCTCTGCT
AATCCTGTTACCAGTGGCTGCTGCCAGTGGCGATAAGTCGTGTCTTACCGGGTTGGACTCAAGACGATAG
TTACCGGATAAGGCGCAGCGGTCGGGCTGAACGGGGGGTTCGTGCACACAGCCCAGCTTGGAGCGAACGA
CCTACACCGAACTGAGATACCTACAGCGTGAGCATTGAGAAAGCGCCACGCTTCCCGAAGGGAGAAAGGC
GGACAGGTATCCGGTAAGCGGCAGGGTCGGAACAGGAGAGCGCACGAGGGAGCTTCCAGGGGGAAACGCC
TGGTATCTTTATAGTCCTGTCGGGTTTCGCCACCTCTGACTTGAGCGTCGATTTTTGTGATGCTCGTCAG
GGGGGCGGAGCCTATGGAAAAACGCCAGCAACGCGGCCTTTTTACGGTTCCTGGCCTTTTGCTGGCCTTT
TGCTCACATGTTCTTTCCTGCGTTATCCCCTGATTCTGTGGATAACCGTATTACCGCCTTTGAGTGAGCT
GATACCGCTCGCCGCAGCCGAACGACCGAGCGCAGCGAGTCAGTGAGCGAGGAAGCGGAAGAGCGCCCAA
TACGCAAACCGCCTCTCCCCGCGCGTTGGCCGATTCATTAATGCAGCTGGCACGACAGGTTTCCCGACTG
GAAAGCGGGCAGTGAGCGCAACGCAATTAATACGCGTACCGCTAGCCAGGAAGAGTTTGTAGAAACGCAA
AAAGGCCATCCGTCAGGATGGCCTTCTGCTTAGTTTGATGCCTGGCAGTTTATGGCGGGCGTCCTGCCCG
CCACCCTCCGGGCCGTTGCTTCACAACGTTCAAATCCGCTCCCGGCGGATTTGTCCTACTCAGGAGAGCG
TTCACCGACAAACAACAGATAAAACGAAAGGCCCAGTCTTCCGACTGAGCCTTTCGTTTTATTTGATGCC
TGGCAGTTCCCTACTCTCGCGTTAACGCTAGCATGG
Features (pLannotate 1.2.2; 8 found; start..end, strand, type, name):
      3..39      -  CDS            lacZα (fragment): LacZα fragment of β-galactosidase; lacZ fragment
    596..619     +  promoter       Pc promoter (fragment): intI1 (promoter lies within the coding sequence); class 1 integron promoter
    795..851     +  CDS            GmR (fragment): gentamycin acetyltransferase; aacC1; confers resistance to gentamycin
    858..1649    +  CDS            SmR: aminoglycoside adenylyltransferase (Murphy, 1985); aadA; confers resistance to spectinomycin and streptomycin
   1742..2330    +  rep_origin     ori: high-copy-number ColE1/pMB1/pBR322/pUC origin of replication
   2513..2605    +  CDS            lacI (fragment): lac repressor; lacI; The lac repressor binds to the lac operator to inhibit transcription in E. coli. This inhibition can be relieved by adding lactose or isopropyl-β-D-thiogalactopyranoside (IPTG).
   2660..2687    -  terminator     rrnB T2 terminator: transcription terminator T2 from the E. coli rrnB gene
   2819..2862    +  terminator     rrnB T1 terminator: Escherichia coli rrnB; transcription terminator T1 from the E. coli rrnB gene
