[The description below was written by a language model from this plasmid's Addgene catalogue record and pLannotate feature annotations shown in this document.]
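Description:
pFUSB4_TTAC is a small (about 2.9 kb) intermediate array plasmid for Golden Gate assembly of TALENs, built on the pFUS_B4 backbone. Its synthetic insert is a preassembled block of four TAL effector repeats whose repeat-variable diresidues are NG NG NI HD. Under the standard TALE code these specify the bases T, T, A and C, which accounts for the plasmid name. The depositor notes that the plasmid was itself made by Golden Gate cloning. The repeat array is not annotated in the feature table, which only picks up backbone elements. It presumably lies in the unannotated region next to the residual lacZα fragment, a remnant of the blue/white screening cassette that the repeats replace in pFUS-type vectors.

The plasmid is maintained in E. coli through a high-copy ColE1/pUC-type origin and selected with spectinomycin via the aadA (SmR) aminoglycoside adenylyltransferase gene. This gene sits downstream of a class 1 integron Pc promoter fragment and a short remnant of a gentamicin acetyltransferase gene. A lacI fragment and the rrnB T1 and T2 terminators are also detected as backbone leftovers. The catalogue lists the vector type as mammalian expression/TALEN, but no eukaryotic promoter, nuclease domain or polyadenylation signal is annotated, so the plasmid appears to be an assembly component rather than an expression construct. Plasmids of this kind serve as ready-made four-repeat modules that are combined with other repeat arrays and a last half-repeat in a second Golden Gate step into a TALEN destination scaffold. The associated work describes a simplified 15-RVD GoldyTALEN design for in vivo genome engineering, which this prebuilt tetramer is consistent with supporting.
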