Addgene plasmid #48609: pFUSB4_TTAC
Depositing lab: Stephen Ekker. Depositing organization: Mayo Foundation for Medical Education and Research. Publication: High Efficiency In Vivo Genome Engineering with a Simplified 15-RVD GoldyTALEN Design. Ma AC, Lee HB, Clark KJ, Ekker SC. PLoS One. 2013 May 29;8(5):e65259. doi: 10.1371/journal.pone.0065259. Print 2013. PubMed 23734242.
Backbone
  Vector backbone: pFUS_B4
  Vector type: Mammalian Expression, TALEN
Growth in bacteria
  Bacterial resistance: Spectinomycin, 50 μg/mL
  Growth temperature: 37°C
  Growth strain: Top10
  Copy number: Unknown
Gene/Insert
  Gene/Insert name: RVD sequence: NG NG NI HD
  Species: Synthetic
  Cloning method: Unknown
  Sequencing primers: 5′ ttgatgcctggcagttccct; 3′ cgaaccgaacaggcttatgt
Terms and licenses: Academic/Nonprofit Terms; Industry Terms: Not Available to Industry
Depositor comments: Plasmid was created using Golden Gate cloning.
How to cite: pFUSB4_TTAC was a gift from Stephen Ekker (Addgene plasmid # 48609 ; http://n2t.net/addgene:48609 ; RRID:Addgene_48609)
