>Addgene plasmid #48609 | pFUSB4_TTAC | addgene partial sequence | sequence record 71342 | pCR8_F1 5'-ttgatgcctggcagttccct-3'
TCACGACGTTGTAAAACGACGGCCAGTCTTAAGCGTCTCATGGCCTGACCCCGGACCAAGTGGTGGCTAT
CGCCAGCAACGGTGGCGGCAAGCAAGCGCTCGAAACGGTGCAGCGGCTGTTGCCGGTGCTGTGCCAGGAC
CATGGCCTGACCCCGGACCAAGTGGTGGCTATCGCCAGCAACGGTGGCGGCAAGCAAGCGCTCGAAACGG
TGCAGCGGCTGTTGCCGGTGCTGTGCCAGGACCATGGCCTGACCCCGGACCAAGTGGTGGCTATCGCCAG
CAACATTGGCGGCAAGCAAGCGCTCGAAACGGTGCAGCGGCTGTTGCCGGTGCTGTGCCAGGACCATGGC
CTGACTCCGGACCAAGTGGTGGCTATCGCCAGCCACGATGGCGGCAAGCAAGCGCTCGAAACGGTGCAGC
GGCTGTTGCCGGTGCTGTGCCAGGACCATGGCCTGACCCCGGACCAAGTGGTGGCTATCGAGACGTCTAG
ACCAGCCAGGACAGAAATGCCTCGACTTCGCTGCTACCCAAGGTTGCCGGGTGACGCACACCGTGGAAAC
GGATGAAGGCACGAACCCAGTGGACATAAGCCTGTTCGGTTCGTAAGCTGTAATGCAAGTAGCGTATGCG
CTCACGCAACTGGTCCAGAACCTTGACCGAACGCAGCGGTGGTAACGGCGCAGTGGCGGTTTTCATGGCT
TGTTATGACTGTTTTTTTGGGGTACAGTCTATGCCTCGGGCATCCAAGCAGCAAGCGCGTTACGCCGTGG
GTCGATGTTTGATGTTATGGAGCAGCAACGATGTTACGCAGCAGGGCAGTCGCCCTAAAACAAAGTTAAA
CATTATGAGGGAAGCGGTGATCGCCGAA
